>Addgene plasmid #131169 | pFA CUP1p-NuiHA kanMX | addgene full sequence | sequence record 255835 | Addgene NGS Result
ACCTTATGTATCATACACATACGATTTAGGTGACACTATAGAACGCGGCCGCCAGCTGAAGCTTCGTACG
CTGCAGGTCGACACTGGATGGCGGCGTTAGTATCGAATCGACAGCAGTATAGCGACCAGCATTCACATAC
GATTGACGCATGATATTACTTTCTGCGCACTTAACTTCGCATCTGGGCAGATGATGTCGAGGCGAAAAAA
AATATAAATCACGCTAACATTTGATTAAAATAGAACAACTACAATATAAAAAAACTATACAAATGACAAG
TTCTTGAAAACAAGAATCTTTTTATTGTCAGTACTGATTAGAAAAACTCATCGAGCATCAAATGAAACTG
CAATTTATTCATATCAGGATTATCAATACCATATTTTTGAAAAAGCCGTTTCTGTAATGAAGGAGAAAAC
TCACCGAGGCAGTTCCATAGGATGGCAAGATCCTAGTATCGGTCTGCGATTCCGACTCGTCCAACATCAA
TACAACCTATTAATTTCCCCTCGTCAAAAATAAGGTTATCAAGTGAGAAATCACCATGAGTGACGACTGA
ATCCGGTGAGAATGGCAAAAGCTTATGCATTTCTTTCCAGACTTGTTCAACAGGCCAGCCATTACGCTCG
TCATCAAAATCACTCGCATCAACCAAACCGTTATTCATTCGTGATTGCGCCTGAGCGAGACGAAATACGC
GATCGCTGTTAAAAGGACAATTACAAACAGGAATCGAATGCAACCGGCGCAGGAACACTGCCAGCGCATC
AACAATATTTTCACCTGAATCAGGATATTCTTCTAATACCTGGAATGCTGTTTTGCCGGGGATCGCAGTG
GTGAGTAACCATGCATCATCAGGAGTACGGATAAAATGCTTGATGGTCGGAAGAGGCATAAATTCCGTCA
GCCAGTTTAGTCTGACCATCTCATCTGTAACATCATTGGCAACGCTACCTTTGCCATGTTTCAGAAACAA
CTCTGGCGCATCGGGCTTCCCATACAATCGATAGATTGTCGCACCTGATTGCCCGACATTATCGCGAGCC
CATTTATACCCATATAAATCAGCATCCATGTTGGAATTTAATCGCGGCCTCGAAACGTGAGTCTTTTCCT
TACCCATGGTTGTTTATGTTCGGATGTGATGTGAGAACTGTATCCTAGCAAGATTTTAAAAGGAAGTATA
TGAAAGAAGAACCTCAGTGGCAAATCCTAACCTTTTATATTTCTCTACAGGGGCGCGGCGTGGGGACAAT
TCAACGCGTCTGTGAGGGGAGCGTTTCCCTGCTCGCAGGTCTGCAGCGAGGAGCCGTAATTTTTGCTTCG
CGCCGTGCGGCCATCAAAATGTATGGATGCAAATGATTATACATGGGGATGTATGGGCTAAATGTACGGG
CGACAGTCACATCATGCCCCTGAGCTGCGCACGTCAAGACTGTCAAGGAGGGTATTCTGGGCCTCCATGT
CGCTGGCCGGGTGACCCGGCGGGGACGAGGCAAGCTAAACAGATCTGGACGATCCCATTACCGACATTTG
GGCGCTATACGTGCATATGTTCATGTATGTATCTGTATTTAAAACACTTTTGTATTATTTTTCCTCATAT
ATGTGTATAGGTTTATACGGATGATTTAATTATTACTTCACCACCCTTTATTTCAGGCTGATATCTTAGC
CTTGTTACTAGTTAGAAAAAGACATTTTTGCTGTCAGTCACTGTCAAGAGATTCTTTTGCTGGCATTTCT
TCTAGAAGCAAAAAGAGCGATGCGTCTTTTCCGCTGAACCGTTCCAGCAAAAAAGACTACCAACGCAATA
TGGATTGTCAGAATCATATAAAAGAGAAGCAAATAACTCCTTGTCTTGTATCAATTGCATTATAATATCT
TCTTGTTAGTGCAATATCATATAGAAGTCATCGAAATAGATATTAAGAAAAACAAACTGTAACGAATTTC
GACCGGCGGTATGCAGATTTTCGTCAAGACTTTGACCGGTAAAACCATAACATTGGAAGTTGAATCTTCC
GATACCATCGACAACGTTAAGTCGAAAATTCAAGACAAGGAAGGGATCCCTGGGTCTGGGGCTTACCCAT
ACGATGTTCCTGACTATGCGGGCGCGCCGACGACAGAGAATTCATCGATGATATCAGATCCACTAGTGGC
CTATGCGGCCGCGGATCTGCCGGTCTCCCTATAGTGAGTCGTATTAATTTCGATAAGCCAGGTTAACCTG
CATTAATGAATCGGCCAACGCGCGGGGAGAGGCGGTTTGCGTATTGGGCGCTCTTCCGCTTCCTCGCTCA
CTGACTCGCTGCGCTCGGTCGTTCGGCTGCGGCGAGCGGTATCAGCTCACTCAAAGGCGGTAATACGGTT
ATCCACAGAATCAGGGGATAACGCAGGAAAGAACATGTGAGCAAAAGGCCAGCAAAAGGCCAGGAACCGT
AAAAAGGCCGCGTTGCTGGCGTTTTTCCATAGGCTCCGCCCCCCTGACGAGCATCACAAAAATCGACGCT
CAAGTCAGAGGTGGCGAAACCCGACAGGACTATAAAGATACCAGGCGTTTCCCCCTGGAAGCTCCCTCGT
GCGCTCTCCTGTTCCGACCCTGCCGCTTACCGGATACCTGTCCGCCTTTCTCCCTTCGGGAAGCGTGGCG
CTTTCTCATAGCTCACGCTGTAGGTATCTCAGTTCGGTGTAGGTCGTTCGCTCCAAGCTGGGCTGTGTGC
ACGAACCCCCCGTTCAGCCCGACCGCTGCGCCTTATCCGGTAACTATCGTCTTGAGTCCAACCCGGTAAG
ACACGACTTATCGCCACTGGCAGCAGCCACTGGTAACAGGATTAGCAGAGCGAGGTATGTAGGCGGTGCT
ACAGAGTTCTTGAAGTGGTGGCCTAACTACGGCTACACTAGAAGAACAGTATTTGGTATCTGCGCTCTGC
TGAAGCCAGTTACCTTCGGAAAAAGAGTTGGTAGCTCTTGATCCGGCAAACAAACCACCGCTGGTAGCGG
TGGTTTTTTTGTTTGCAAGCAGCAGATTACGCGCAGAAAAAAAGGATCTCAAGAAGATCCTTTGATCTTT
TCTACGGGGTCTGACGCTCAGTGGAACGAAAACTCACGTTAAGGGATTTTGGTCATGAGATTATCAAAAA
GGATCTTCACCTAGATCCTTTTAAATTAAAAATGAAGTTTTAAATCAATCTAAAGTATATATGAGTAAAC
TTGGTCTGACAGTTACCAATGCTTAATCAGTGAGGCACCTATCTCAGCGATCTGTCTATTTCGTTCATCC
ATAGTTGCCTGACTCCCCGTCGTGTAGATAACTACGATACGGGAGGGCTTACCATCTGGCCCCAGTGCTG
CAATGATACCGCGAGACCCACGCTCACCGGCTCCAGATTTATCAGCAATAAACCAGCCAGCCGGAAGGGC
CGAGCGCAGAAGTGGTCCTGCAACTTTATCCGCCTCCATCCAGTCTATTAATTGTTGCCGGGAAGCTAGA
GTAAGTAGTTCGCCAGTTAATAGTTTGCGCAACGTTGTTGCCATTGCTACAGGCATCGTGGTGTCACGCT
CGTCGTTTGGTATGGCTTCATTCAGCTCCGGTTCCCAACGATCAAGGCGAGTTACATGATCCCCCATGTT
GTGCAAAAAAGCGGTTAGCTCCTTCGGTCCTCCGATCGTTGTCAGAAGTAAGTTGGCCGCAGTGTTATCA
CTCATGGTTATGGCAGCACTGCATAATTCTCTTACTGTCATGCCATCCGTAAGATGCTTTTCTGTGACTG
GTGAGTACTCAACCAAGTCATTCTGAGAATAGTGTATGCGGCGACCGAGTTGCTCTTGCCCGGCGTCAAT
ACGGGATAATACCGCGCCACATAGCAGAACTTTAAAAGTGCTCATCATTGGAAAACGTTCTTCGGGGCGA
AAACTCTCAAGGATCTTACCGCTGTTGAGATCCAGTTCGATGTAACCCACTCGTGCACCCAACTGATCTT
CAGCATCTTTTACTTTCACCAGCGTTTCTGGGTGAGCAAAAACAGGAAGGCAAAATGCCGCAAAAAAGGG
AATAAGGGCGACACGGAAATGTTGAATACTCATACTCTTCCTTTTTCAATATTATTGAAGCATTTATCAG
GGTTATTGTCTCATGAGCGGATACATATTTGAATGTATTTAGAAAAATAAACAAATAGGGGTTCCGCGCA
CATTTCCCCGAAAAGTGCCACCTGACGTCTAAGAAACCATTATTATCATGACATTAACCTATAAAAATAG
GCGTATCACGAGGCCCTTTCGTCTCGCGCGTTTCGGTGATGACGGTGAAAACCTCTGACACATGCAGCTC
CCGGAGACGGTCACAGCTTGTCTGTAAGCGGATGCCGGGAGCAGACAAGCCCGTCAGGGCGCGTCAGCGG
GTGTTGGCGGGTGTCGGGGCTGGCTTAACTATGCGGCATCAGAGCAGATTGTACTGAGAGTGCACCATAT
GGACATATTGTCGTTAGAACGCGGCTACAATTAATACATA
Features (pLannotate 1.2.2; 14 found; start..end, strand, type, name):
     24..42      +  promoter       SP6 promoter: promoter for bacteriophage SP6 RNA polymerase
    115..312     -  terminator     TEF terminator: Ashbya gossypii TEF terminator
    318..1127    -  CDS            KanR: aminoglycoside phosphotransferase; aph(3')-Ia; confers resistance to kanamycin
   1128..1471    -  promoter       TEF promoter: Ashbya gossypii TEF promoter
   1688..1922    +  promoter       CUP1 promoter: S. cerevisiae CUP1; inducible metallothionein promoter, regulated by Cu2+
   1971..2081    +  CDS            ubiquitin (fragment): Saccharomyces cerevisiae ubiquitin
   2094..2123    +  CDS            3xHA (fragment): three tandem HA epitope tags
   2198..2216    -  promoter       T7 promoter: promoter for bacteriophage T7 RNA polymerase
   2238..2291    -  CDS            lacI (fragment): lac repressor; lacI; The lac repressor binds to the lac operator to inhibit transcription in E. coli. This inhibition can be relieved by adding lactose or isopropyl-β-D-thiogalactopyranoside (IPTG).
   2474..3062    -  rep_origin     ori: high-copy-number ColE1/pMB1/pBR322/pUC origin of replication
   3233..4093    -  CDS            AmpR: β-lactamase; bla; confers resistance to ampicillin, carbenicillin, and related antibiotics
   4094..4198    -  promoter       AmpR promoter: bla
   4293..4328    +  CDS            rop (fragment): Rop protein, which maintains plasmids at low copy number; rop
   4430..4481    +  misc_feature   bom (fragment): basis of mobility region from pBR322
