[The description below was written by a language model from this plasmid's Addgene catalogue record and pLannotate feature annotations shown in this document.]
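Description:
pFA CUP1p-NuiHA kanMX is a 4.5 kb template plasmid from the pFA family of yeast gene-targeting vectors. It is catalogued as an empty backbone and is used as a PCR template rather than for episomal expression in yeast. It is propagated in E. coli through a ColE1/pUC-type origin and selected with ampicillin via the β-lactamase gene. The catalogue lists it as low copy although the annotated origin is of the high-copy type. No yeast replication origin or centromere is annotated, which fits its use as a source of an integrating cassette. Short lacI, rop and bom fragments and flanking SP6 and T7 promoters are leftovers of the cloning backbone.

The amplifiable module has two divergently oriented parts. The first is the kanMX marker, in which an aminoglycoside phosphotransferase coding sequence sits between the Ashbya gossypii TEF promoter and terminator, giving geneticin resistance in S. cerevisiae. The second is the copper-regulated S. cerevisiae CUP1 promoter driving an N-terminal fragment of yeast ubiquitin (Nui, the N-terminal half used in the split-ubiquitin system). This is followed by an HA epitope, annotated as a partial match to a 3xHA tag.

When the cassette is amplified with primers carrying homology to a chosen locus and integrated just upstream of a gene's coding sequence, the native promoter is replaced by CUP1p. The chromosomal gene is then expressed as an N-terminal Nui-HA fusion. This fusion serves as the prey in split-ubiquitin assays for protein-protein interactions, where proximity to a bait fused to the C-terminal ubiquitin half reconstitutes a ubiquitin-like moiety. The HA tag allows immunodetection of the prey, and copper levels allow its expression to be adjusted.
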