Addgene plasmid #131169: pFA CUP1p-NuiHA kanMX
Purpose: (Empty Backbone) PCR template for genomic ScCUP1 promoter regulated N-terminal Nui-HA prey fusion, kanMX marker confers resistance to geneticin in S. cerevisiae
Depositing lab: Nils Johnsson. Depositing organization: Universitaet Ulm. Publication: Detecting protein-protein interactions with the Split-Ubiquitin sensor. Dunkler A, Muller J, Johnsson N. Methods Mol Biol. 2012;786:115-30. doi: 10.1007/978-1-61779-292-2_7. PubMed 21938623.
Backbone
  Vector backbone: pFA
  Backbone manufacturer: Wach et. al., 1994
  Vector type: Yeast Expression
  Tag / fusion protein: Nui-HA (N terminal on backbone)
Growth in bacteria
  Bacterial resistance: Ampicillin, 100 μg/mL
  Growth temperature: 37°C
  Growth strain: DH5alpha
  Copy number: Low Copy
Gene/Insert
  Gene/Insert name: None
  Tag / fusion protein: Nui-HA (N terminal on backbone)
Terms and licenses: Academic/Nonprofit Terms; Industry Terms: Not Available to Industry
How to cite: pFA CUP1p-NuiHA kanMX was a gift from Nils Johnsson (Addgene plasmid # 131169 ; http://n2t.net/addgene:131169 ; RRID:Addgene_131169)
